Addgene plasmid #57556: mGeos2-VEL-PDHA1-N-10
Purpose: Localization: Mitochondria, Excitation: 503 / 569, Emission: 514 / 581
Depositing lab: Michael Davidson. Depositing organization: Florida State University, Tallahassee.
Backbone
  Vector backbone: mGeos2-VEL-N1
  Backbone size w/o insert (bp): 4750
  Vector type: Mammalian Expression
  Selectable markers: Neomycin (select with G418)
Growth in bacteria
  Bacterial resistance: Kanamycin, 50 μg/mL
  Growth temperature: 37°C
  Growth strain: DH5alpha
  Copy number: High Copy
Gene/Insert
  Gene/Insert name: PDHA1 (alt name: NM_000284)
  Species: H. sapiens (human)
  Entrez Gene: PDHA1 (a.k.a. E1alpha, PDHA, PDHAD, PDHCE1A, PHE1A)
  Promoter: CMV
  Tag / fusion protein: mGeos2-VEL (C terminal on backbone)
  Cloning method: Unknown
  Sequencing primers: 5′ CMV-F; 3′ SV40pA-R
Terms and licenses: Academic/Nonprofit Terms; Industry Terms
Depositor comments: . Excitation = 503 / 569; Emission = 514 / 581
How to cite: mGeos2-VEL-PDHA1-N-10 was a gift from Michael Davidson (Addgene plasmid # 57556 ; http://n2t.net/addgene:57556 ; RRID:Addgene_57556)
