[The description below was written by a language model from this plasmid's Addgene catalogue record and pLannotate feature annotations shown in this document.]
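Description:
mGeos2-VEL-PDHA1-N-10 is a mammalian expression plasmid built on an N1-style backbone (mGeos2-VEL-N1). It encodes human PDHA1, the E1 alpha subunit of the pyruvate dehydrogenase complex, fused at its C terminus to the fluorescent protein mGeos2-VEL. The fusion is driven by the human cytomegalovirus immediate-early enhancer and promoter and terminated by an SV40 polyadenylation signal. Placing the fluorescent protein downstream of PDHA1 leaves the N terminus of this mitochondrial enzyme free. This fits the recorded purpose of the construct as a mitochondrial localization marker. The "10" in the name probably refers to the linker length between the two proteins, although the record does not say so.

The automated annotation labels the fluorescent protein reading frame as Skylan-NS, a reversibly photoswitchable mEos3.1 derivative. This most likely reflects close sequence similarity among Eos-family variants rather than the actual identity of the tag. The catalogue gives two excitation/emission pairs (503/514 nm and 569/581 nm), corresponding to green and red spectral states, but the photochemical behaviour of the protein is not described further.

In bacteria the plasmid is propagated through a high-copy ColE1/pUC-type origin, and an f1 origin is also present. A single Tn5 aminoglycoside phosphotransferase gene sits behind tandem bacterial (bla-type) and SV40 early promoters, with an HSV TK polyadenylation signal. It provides kanamycin resistance in E. coli and G418 selection in mammalian cells. The short large T antigen, ble and bGH fragments in the feature table appear to be backbone remnants or annotation matches, not functional elements. The construct is suited to transient or stable transfection for fluorescence imaging of mitochondria in cultured mammalian cells.
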