Features (pLannotate 1.2.2; 14 found; start..end, strand, type, name):
     54..357     +  enhancer       CMV enhancer: human cytomegalovirus immediate early enhancer
    358..561     +  promoter       CMV promoter: human cytomegalovirus (CMV) immediate early promoter
    599..1768    +  CDS            PDHA1: ODPA_HUMAN - Also known as PHE1A. Experimental evidence at protein level: Swiss-Prot protein existence level 1. The pyruvate dehydrogenase complex catalyzes the overall conversion of pyruvate to acetyl-CoA and CO(2), and thereby links the glycolytic pathway to the tricarboxylic cycle. From Homo sapiens (Human).
   1799..2479    +  CDS            Skylan-NS: truly monomeric reversibly photoswitchable fluorescent protein, suitable for nonlinear structured illumination microscopy (Zhang et al., 2016) mEos3.1 derivative that eliminates the green-to-red conversion
   2495..2578    +  CDS            large T antigen (fragment): large T antigen from SV40 (simian virus 40)
   2601..2722    +  polyA_signal   SV40 poly(A) signal: SV40 polyadenylation signal
   2756..3184    -  rep_origin     f1 ori (sequence partly withheld): f1 bacteriophage origin of replication; arrow indicates direction of (+) strand synthesis
   3211..3315    +  promoter       AmpR promoter: bla
   3317..3674    +  promoter       SV40 promoter: SV40 enhancer and early promoter
   3709..4503    +  CDS            NeoR/KanR: aminoglycoside phosphotransferase from Tn5; aph(3')-II (or nptII); confers resistance to neomycin, kanamycin, and G418 (Geneticin®)
   4524..4676    +  CDS            ble (fragment): BLE_KLEPN - Experimental evidence at protein level: Swiss-Prot protein existence level 1. Binding protein with a strong affinity to the bleomycin family of antibiotics. Binds to CL990; an antimitotic-antibiotic compound. From Klebsiella pneumoniae.
   4735..4782    +  polyA_signal   HSV TK poly(A) signal: herpes simplex virus thymidine kinase polyadenylation signal (Cole and Stacy, 1985)
   4873..4889    -  polyA_signal   bGH poly(A) signal (fragment): bovine growth hormone polyadenylation signal
   5111..5699    +  rep_origin     ori: high-copy-number ColE1/pMB1/pBR322/pUC origin of replication
>Addgene plasmid #57556 | mGeos2-VEL-PDHA1-N-10 | addgene full sequence | sequence record 218575 | Addgene NGS Result
TAATAGTAATCAATTACGGGGTCATTAGTTCATAGCCCATATATGGAGTTCCGCGTTACATAACTTACGG
TAAATGGCCCGCCTGGCTGACCGCCCAACGACCCCCGCCCATTGACGTCAATAATGACGTATGTTCCCAT
AGTAACGCCAATAGGGACTTTCCATTGACGTCAATGGGTGGAGTATTTACGGTAAACTGCCCACTTGGCA
GTACATCAAGTGTATCATATGCCAAGTACGCCCCCTATTGACGTCAATGACGGTAAATGGCCCGCCTGGC
ATTATGCCCAGTACATGACCTTATGGGACTTTCCTACTTGGCAGTACATCTACGTATTAGTCATCGCTAT
TACCATGGTGATGCGGTTTTGGCAGTACATCAATGGGCGTGGATAGCGGTTTGACTCACGGGGATTTCCA
AGTCTCCACCCCATTGACGTCAATGGGAGTTTGTTTTGGCACCAAAATCAACGGGACTTTCCAAAATGTC
GTAACAACTCCGCCCCATTGACGCAAATGGGCGGTAGGCGTGTACGGTGGGAGGTCTATATAAGCAGAGC
TGGTTTAGTGAACCGTCAGATCCGCTAGCACCGCCACCATGAGGAAGATGCTCGCCGCCGTCTCCCGCGT
GCTGTCTGGCGCTTCTCAGAAGCCGGCAAGCAGAGTGCTGGTAGCATCCCGTAATTTTGCAAATGATGCT
ACATTTGAAATTAAGAAATGTGACCTTCACCGGCTGGAAGAAGGCCCTCCTGTCACAACAGTGCTCACCA
GGGAGGATGGGCTCAAATACTACAGGATGATGCAGACTGTACGCCGAATGGAGTTGAAAGCAGATCAGCT
GTATAAACAGAAAATTATTCGTGGTTTCTGTCACTTGTGTGATGGTCAGGAAGCTTGCTGTGTGGGCCTG
GAGGCCGGCATCAACCCCACAGACCATCTCATCACAGCCTACCGGGCTCACGGCTTTACTTTCACCCGGG
GCCTTTCCGTCCGAGAAATTCTCGCAGAGCTTACAGGACGAAAAGGAGGTTGTGCTAAAGGGAAAGGAGG
ATCGATGCACATGTATGCCAAGAACTTCTACGGGGGCAATGGCATCGTGGGAGCGCAGGTGCCCCTGGGC
GCTGGGATTGCTCTAGCCTGTAAGTATAATGGAAAAGATGAGGTCTGCCTGACTTTATATGGCGATGGTG
CTGCTAACCAGGGCCAGATATTCGAAGCTTACAACATGGCAGCTTTGTGGAAATTACCTTGTATTTTCAT
CTGTGAGAATAATCGCTATGGAATGGGAACGTCTGTTGAGAGAGCGGCAGCCAGCACTGATTACTACAAG
AGAGGCGATTTCATTCCTGGGCTGAGAGTGGATGGAATGGATATCCTGTGCGTCCGAGAGGCAACAAGGT
TTGCTGCTGCCTATTGTAGATCTGGGAAGGGGCCCATCCTGATGGAGCTGCAGACTTACCGTTACCACGG
ACACAGTATGAGTGACCCTGGAGTCAGTTACCGTACACGAGAAGAAATTCAGGAAGTAAGAAGTAAGAGT
GACCCTATTATGCTTCTCAAGGACAGGATGGTGAACAGCAATCTTGCCAGTGTGGAAGAACTAAAGGAAA
TTGATGTGGAAGTGAGGAAGGAGATTGAGGATGCTGCCCAGTTTGCCACGGCCGATCCTGAGCCACCTTT
GGAAGAGCTGGGCTACCACATCTACTCCAGCGACCCACCTTTTGAAGTTCGTGGTGCCAATCAGTGGATC
AAGTTTAAGTCAGTCAGTAGCTCCGGAGGGGATCCACCGGTCGCCACCATGAGTGCGATTAAGCCAGACA
TGAAGATCAAACTCCGTATGGAAGGCAACGTAAACGGGCACCACTTTGTGATCGACGGAGATGGTACAGG
CAAGCCTTTTGAGGGAAAACAGAGTATGGATCTTGAAGTCAAAGAGGGCGGACCTCTGCCTTTTGCCTTT
GATATCCTGACCACTGCATTCCTGTACGGCAACAGGGTATTCGCCAAATATCCAGACAACATACAAGACT
ATTTTAAGCAGTCGTTTCCTAAGGGGTATTCGTGGGAACGAAGCTTGACTTTCGAAGACGGGGGCATTTG
CAACGCCAGAAACGACATAACAATGGAAGGGGACACTTTCTATAATAAAGTTCGATTTTATGGTACCAAC
TTTCCCGCCAATGGTCCAGTTATGCAGAAGAAGACGCTGAAATGGGAGCCCTCCACTGAGAAAATGTATG
TGCGTGATGGAGTGCTGACGGGTGATGTAGAGATGGCTTTGTTGCTTGAAGGAAATGCCCATTACCGATG
TGACTTCAGAACTACTTACAAAGCTAAGGAGAAGGGTGTCAAGTTACCAGGCGCCCACTTTGTGGACCAC
TGCATTGAGATTTTAAGCCATGACAAAGATTACAACAAGGTTAAGCTGTATGAGCATGCTGTTGCTCATT
CTGGATTGCCTGACAATGCCAGACGATAAGCGGCCGCGACTCTAGATCATAATCAGCCATACCACATTTG
TAGAGGTTTTACTTGCTTTAAAAAACCTCCCACACCTCCCCCTGAACCTGAAACATAAAATGAATGCAAT
TGTTGTTGTTAACTTGTTTATTGCAGCTTATAATGGTTACAAATAAAGCAATAGCATCACAAATTTCACA
AATAAAGCATTTTTTTCACTGCATTCTAGTTGTGGTTTGTCCAAACTCATCAATGTATCTTAAGGCGTAA
ATTGTAAGCGTTAATATTTTGTTAAAATTCGCGTTAAATTTTTGTTAAATCAGCTCATTTTTTAACCAAT
AGGCCGAAATCGGCAAAATCCCTTATAAATCAAAAGAATAGACCGAGATAGGGT
[37 nt withheld, positions 2855-2891]
AAAGAACGTGGACTCCAACGTCAAAGG
[49 nt withheld, positions 2919-2967]
T
[91 nt withheld, positions 2969-3059]
G
[124 nt withheld, positions 3061-3184]
CAGGTGGCACTTTTCGGGGAAATGTGCGCGGAACCCCTATTTGTTTATTTTTCTAAATACATTCAAATAT
GTATCCGCTCATGAGACAATAACCCTGATAAATGCTTCAATAATATTGAAAAAGGAAGAGTCCTGAGGCG
GAAAGAACCAGCTGTGGAATGTGTGTCAGTTAGGGTGTGGAAAGTCCCCAGGCTCCCCAGCAGGCAGAAG
TATGCAAAGCATGCATCTCAATTAGTCAGCAACCAGGTGTGGAAAGTCCCCAGGCTCCCCAGCAGGCAGA
AGTATGCAAAGCATGCATCTCAATTAGTCAGCAACCATAGTCCCGCCCCTAACTCCGCCCATCCCGCCCC
TAACTCCGCCCAGTTCCGCCCATTCTCCGCCCCATGGCTGACTAATTTTTTTTATTTATGCAGAGGCCGA
GGCCGCCTCGGCCTCTGAGCTATTCCAGAAGTAGTGAGGAGGCTTTTTTGGAGGCCTAGGCTTTTGCAAA
GATCGATCAAGAGACAGGATGAGGATCGTTTCGCATGATTGAACAAGATGGATTGCACGCAGGTTCTCCG
GCCGCTTGGGTGGAGAGGCTATTCGGCTATGACTGGGCACAACAGACAATCGGCTGCTCTGATGCCGCCG
TGTTCCGGCTGTCAGCGCAGGGGCGCCCGGTTCTTTTTGTCAAGACCGACCTGTCCGGTGCCCTGAATGA
ACTGCAAGACGAGGCAGCGCGGCTATCGTGGCTGGCCACGACGGGCGTTCCTTGCGCAGCTGTGCTCGAC
GTTGTCACTGAAGCGGGAAGGGACTGGCTGCTATTGGGCGAAGTGCCGGGGCAGGATCTCCTGTCATCTC
ACCTTGCTCCTGCCGAGAAAGTATCCATCATGGCTGATGCAATGCGGCGGCTGCATACGCTTGATCCGGC
TACCTGCCCATTCGACCACCAAGCGAAACATCGCATCGAGCGAGCACGTACTCGGATGGAAGCCGGTCTT
GTCGATCAGGATGATCTGGACGAAGAGCATCAGGGGCTCGCGCCAGCCGAACTGTTCGCCAGGCTCAAGG
CGAGCATGCCCGACGGCGAGGATCTCGTCGTGACCCATGGCGATGCCTGCTTGCCGAATATCATGGTGGA
AAATGGCCGCTTTTCTGGATTCATCGACTGTGGCCGGCTGGGTGTGGCGGACCGCTATCAGGACATAGCG
TTGGCTACCCGTGATATTGCTGAAGAGCTTGGCGGCGAATGGGCTGACCGCTTCCTCGTGCTTTACGGTA
TCGCCGCTCCCGATTCGCAGCGCATCGCCTTCTATCGCCTTCTTGACGAGTTCTTCTGAGCGGGACTCTG
GGGTTCGAAATGACCGACCAAGCGACGCCCAACCTGCCATCACGAGATTTCGATTCCACCGCCGCCTTCT
ATGAAAGGTTGGGCTTCGGAATCGTTTTCCGGGACGCCGGCTGGATGATCCTCCAGCGCGGGGATCTCAT
GCTGGAGTTCTTCGCCCACCCTAGGGGGAGGCTAACTGAAACACGGAAGGAGACAATACCGGAAGGAACC
CGCGCTATGACGGCAATAAAAAGACAGAATAAAACGCACGGTGTTGGGTCGTTTGTTCATAAACGCGGGG
TTCGGTCCCAGGGCTGGCACTCTGTCGATACCCCACCGAGACCCCATTGGGGCCAATACGCCCGCGTTTC
TTCCTTTTCCCCACCCCACCCCCCAAGTTCGGGTGAAGGCCCAGGGCTCGCAGCCAACGTCGGGGCGGCA
GGCCCTGCCATAGCCTCAGGTTACTCATATATACTTTAGATTGATTTAAAACTTCATTTTTAATTTAAAA
GGATCTAGGTGAAGATCCTTTTTGATAATCTCATGACCAAAATCCCTTAACGTGAGTTTTCGTTCCACTG
AGCGTCAGACCCCGTAGAAAAGATCAAAGGATCTTCTTGAGATCCTTTTTTTCTGCGCGTAATCTGCTGC
TTGCAAACAAAAAAACCACCGCTACCAGCGGTGGTTTGTTTGCCGGATCAAGAGCTACCAACTCTTTTTC
CGAAGGTAACTGGCTTCAGCAGAGCGCAGATACCAAATACTGTTCTTCTAGTGTAGCCGTAGTTAGGCCA
CCACTTCAAGAACTCTGTAGCACCGCCTACATACCTCGCTCTGCTAATCCTGTTACCAGTGGCTGCTGCC
AGTGGCGATAAGTCGTGTCTTACCGGGTTGGACTCAAGACGATAGTTACCGGATAAGGCGCAGCGGTCGG
GCTGAACGGGGGGTTCGTGCACACAGCCCAGCTTGGAGCGAACGACCTACACCGAACTGAGATACCTACA
GCGTGAGCTATGAGAAAGCGCCACGCTTCCCGAAGGGAGAAAGGCGGACAGGTATCCGGTAAGCGGCAGG
GTCGGAACAGGAGAGCGCACGAGGGAGCTTCCAGGGGGAAACGCCTGGTATCTTTATAGTCCTGTCGGGT
TTCGCCACCTCTGACTTGAGCGTCGATTTTTGTGATGCTCGTCAGGGGGGCGGAGCCTATGGAAAAACGC
CAGCAACGCGGCCTTTTTACGGTTCCTGGCCTTTTGCTGGCCTTTTGCTCACATGTTCTTTCCTGCGTTA
TCCCCTGATTCTGTGGATAACCGTATTACCGCCATGCATTAGTTAT
