>Addgene plasmid #57556 | mGeos2-VEL-PDHA1-N-10 | depositor partial sequence | sequence record 88702 | insert sequence
ACGTCAGATCCGCTAGCACCGCCACCATGAGGAAGATGCTCGCCGCCGTCTCCCGCGTGCTGTCTGGCGC
TTCTCAGAAGCCGGCAAGCAGAGTGCTGGTAGCATCCCGTAATTTTGCAAATGATGCTACATTTGAAATT
AAGAAATGTGACCTTCACCGGCTGGAAGAAGGCCCTCCTGTCACAACAGTGCTCACCAGGGAGGATGGGC
TCAAATACTACAGGATGATGCAGACTGTACGCCGAATGGAGTTGAAAGCAGATCAGCTGTATAAACAGAA
AATTATTCGTGGTTTCTGTCACTTGTGTGATGGTCAGGAAGCTTGCTGTGTGGGCCTGGAGGCCGGCATC
AACCCCACAGACCATCTCATCACAGCCTACCGGGCTCACGGCTTTACTTTCACCCGGGGCCTTTCCGTCC
GAGAAATTCTCGCAGAGCTTACAGGACGAAAAGGAGGTTGTGCTAAAGGGAAAGGAGGATCGATGCACAT
GTATGCCAAGAACTTCTACGGGGGCAATGGCATCGTGGGAGCGCAGGTGCCCCTGGGCGCTGGGATTGCT
CTAGCCTGTAAGTATAATGGAAAAGATGAGGTCTGCCTGACTTTATATGGCGATGGTGCTGCTAACCAGG
GCCAGATATTCGAAGCTTACAACATGGCAGCTTTGTGGAAATTACCTTGTATTTTCATCTGTGAGAATAA
TCGCTATGGAATGGGAACGTCTGTTGAGAGAGCGGCAGCCAGCACTGATTACTACAAGAGAGGCGATTTC
ATTCCTGGGCTGAGAGTGGATGGAATGGATATCCTGTGCGTCCGAGAGGCAACAAGGTTTGCTGCTGCCT
ATTGTAGATCTGGGAAGGGGCCCATCCTGATGGAGCTGCAGACTTACCGTTACCACGGACACAGTATGAG
TGACCCTGGAGTCAGTTACCGTACACGAGAAGAAATTCAGGAAGTAAGAAGTAAGAGTGACCCTATTATG
CTTCTCAAGGACAGGATGGTGAACAGCAATCTTGCCAGTGTGGAAGAACTAAAGGAAATTGATGTGGAAG
TGAGGAAGGAGATTGAGGATGCTGCCCAGTTTGCCACGGCCGATCCTGAGCCACCTTTGGAAGAGCTGGG
CTACCACATCTACTCCAGCGACCCACCTTTTGAAGTTCGTGGTGCCAATCAGTGGATCAAGTTTAAGTCA
GTCAGTAGCTCCGGAGGGGATCCACCGGTCGCCACCATGAGTGCGATTAAGCCAGACATGAAGATCAAAC
TCCGTATGGAAGGCAACGTAAACGGGCACCACTTTGTGATCGACGGAGATGGTACAGGCAAGCCTTTTGA
GGGAAAACAGAGTATGGATCTTGAAGTCAAAGAGGGCGGACCTCTGCCTTTTGCCTTTGATATCCTGACC
ACTGCATTCCTGTACGGCAACAGGGTATTCGCCAAATATCCAGACAACATACAAGACTATTTTAAGCAGT
CGTTTCCTAAGGGGTATTCGTGGGAACGAAGCTTGACTTTCGAAGACGGGGGCATTTGCAACGCCAGAAA
CGACATAACAATGGAAGGGGACACTTTCTATAATAAAGTTCGATTTTATGGTACCAACTTTCCCGCCAAT
GGTCCAGTTATGCAGAAGAAGACGCTGAAATGGGAGCCCTCCACTGAGAAAATGTATGTGCGTGATGGAG
TGCTGACGGGTGATGTAGAGATGGCTTTGTTGCTTGAAGGAAATGCCCATTACCGATGTGACTTCAGAAC
TACTTACAAAGCTAAGGAGAAGGGTGTCAAGTTACCAGGCGCCCACTTTGTGGACCACTGCATTGAGATT
TTAAGCCATGACAAAGATTACAACAAGGTTAAGCTGTATGAGCATGCTGTTGCTCATTCTGGATTGCCTG
ACAATGCCAGACGATAAGCGGCCGCGACTCTAGATCATAATCAGCCATACC
